>Addgene plasmid #145933 | pAc5.1B-lambdaN-HA-DmBelle_1-298_B | depositor full sequence | sequence record 288378 | Full Sequence
CTTCAAGGAATTAATTCTATATTCTAAAAACACAAATGATACTTCTAAAAAAAATCATGAATGGCATCAA
CTCTGAATCAAATCTTTGCAGATGCACCTACTTCTCATTTCCACTGTCACATCATTTTTCCAGATCTCGC
TGCCTGTTATGTGGCCCACAAACCAAGACACGTTTTATGGCCATTAAAGCTGGCTGATCGTCGCCAAACA
CCAAATACATATCAATATGTACATTCGAGAAAGAAGCGATCAAAGAAGCGTCTTCGGGCGAGTAGGAGAA
TGCGGAGGAGAAGGAGAACGAGCTGATCTAGTATCTCTCCACAATCCAATGCCAACTGACCAACTGGCCA
TATTCGGAGCAATTTGAAGCCAATTTCCATCGCCTGGCGATCGCTCCATTCTTGGCTATATGTTTTTCAC
CGTTCCCGGGGCCATTTTCAAAGACTCGTCGGTAAGATAAGATTGTGTCACTCGCTGTCTCTCTTCATTT
GTCGAAGAATGCTGAGGAATTTCGCGATGACGTCGGCGAGTATTTTGAAGAATGAGAATAATTTGTATTT
ATACGAAAATCAGTTAGTGGAATTTTCTACAAAAACATGTTATCTATAGATAATTTTGTTGCAAAATATG
TTGACTATGACAAAGATTGTATGTATATACCTTTAATGTATTCTCATTTTCTTATGTATTTATAATGGCA
ATGATGATACTGATGATATTTTAAGATGATGCCAGACCACAGGCTGATTTCTGCGTCTTTTGCCGAACGC
AGTGCATGTGCGGTTGTTGTTTTTTGGAATAGTTTCAATTTTCGGACTGTCCGCTTTGATTTCAGTTTCT
TGGCTTATTCAAAAAGCAAAGTAAAGCCAAAAAAGCGAGATGGCAATACCAAATGCGGCAAAACGGTAGT
GGAAGGAAAGGGGTGCGGGGCAGCGGAAGGAAGGGTGGGGCGGGGCGTGGCGGGGTCTGTGGCTGGGCGC
GACGTCACCGACGTTGGAGCCACTCCTTTGACCATGTGTGCGTGTGTGTATTATTCGTGTCTCGCCACTC
GCCGGTTGTTTTTTTCTTTTTATCTCGCTCTCTCTAGCGCCATCTCGTACGCATGCTCAACGCACCGCAT
GTTGCCGTGTCCTTTATGCGTCATTTTGGCTCGAAATAGGCAATTATTTAAACAAAGATTAGTCAACGAA
AACGCTAAAATAAATAAGTCTACAATATGGTTACTTATTGCCATGTGTGTGCAGCCAACGATAGCAACAA
AAGCAACAACACAGTGGCTTTCCCTCTTTCACTTTTTGTTTGCAAGCGCGTGCGAGCAAGACGGCACGAC
CGGCAAACGCAATTACGCTGACAAAGAGCAGACGAAGTTTTGGCCGAAAAACATCAAGGCGCCTGATACG
AATGCATTTGCAATAACAATTGCGATATTTAATATTGTTTATGAAGCTGTTTGACTTCAAAACACACAAA
AAAAAAAATAAAACAAATTATTTGAAAGAGAATTAGGAATCGGACAGCTTATCGTTACGGGCTAACAGCA
CACCGAGACGAAATAGCTTACCTGACGTCACAGCCTCTGGAAGAACTGCCGCCAAGCAGAGAGAGAGAGA
AAAAGAGGGAGAGCAGCTTAGACCGCATGTGCTTGTGTGTGAGGCGTCTCTCTCTTCGTCTCCTGTTTGC
GCAAACGCATAGACTGCACTGAGAAAATCGATTACCTATTTTTTATGAATGAATATTTGCACTATTACTA
TTCAAAACTATTAAGATAGCAATCACATTCAATAGCCAAATACTATACCACCTGAGCGATGCAACGAAAT
GATCAATTTGAGCAAAAATGCTGCATATTTAGGACGGCATCATTATAGAAATGCTTCTTGCTGTGTACTT
TTCTCTCGTCTGGCAGCTGTTTCGCCGTTATTGTTAAAACCGGCTTAAGTTAGGTGTGTTTTCTACGACT
AGTGATGCCCCTACTAGAAGATGTGTGTTGCACAAATGTCCCTGAATAACCAATTTGAAGTGCAGATAGC
AGTAAACGTAAGCTAATATGAATATTATTTAACTGTAATGTTTTAATATCGCTGGACATTACTAATAAAC
CCACTATAAACACATGTACATATGTATGTTTTGGCATACAATGAGTAGTTGGGGAAAAAATGTGTAAAAG
CACCGTGACCATCACAGCATAAAGATAACCAGCTGAAGTATCGAATATGAGTAACCCCCAAATTGAATCA
CATGCCGCAACTGATAGGACCCATGGAAGTACACTCTTCATGGCGATATACAAGACACACACAAGCACGA
ACACCCAGTTGCGGAGGAAATTCTCCGTAAATGAAAACCCAATCGGCGAACAATTCATACCCATATATGG
TAAAAGTTTTGAACGCGACTTGAGAGCGGAGAGCATTGCGGCTGATAAGGTTTTAGCGCTAAGCGGGCTT
TATAAAACGGGCTGCGGGACCAGTTTTCATATCACTACCGTTTGAGTTCTTGTGCTGTGTGGATACTCCT
CCCGACACAAAGCCGCTCCATCAGCCAGCAGTCGTCTAATCCAGAGACCCCGGATCGGGGTACCAACATG
GACGCACAAACACGACGACGTGAGCGTCGCGCTGAGAAACAAGCTCAATGGAAAGCTGCAAACGGTGGAT
CTCCTCCACATATGGCTTACCCATACGATGTTCCAGATTACGCTCCTCCAAGCTTGATGAGTAATGCTAT
TAACCAAAATGGCACAGGTCTAGAGCAGCAAGTTGCTGGTCTGGACTTGAATGGCGGCTCTGCTGACTAC
AGCGGCCCCATAACCAGCAAGACTTCCACTAACTCGGTCACCGGTGGTGTGTATGTGCCCCCGCACCTTC
GTGGTGGTGGTGGCAATAACAACGCAGCGGACGCAGAGAGCCAGGGCCAAGGACAGGGCCAGGGTCAGGG
CTTCGACTCCAGATCCGGGAATCCGCGCCAGGAGACTAGGGACCCTCAACAGTCGCGCGGAGGCGGAGGC
GAATACCGCAGAGGCGGCGGCGGTGGTGGTCGCGGCTTCAATCGCCAGAGCGGCGACTACGGTTACGGAA
GCGGCGGCGGAGGACGACGTGGAGGCGGTGGACGTTTCGAGGACAACTACAACGGTGGTGAATTCGATTC
GCGTCGCGGCGGTGACTGGAATCGCAGCGGCGGAGGCGGCGGAGGAGGTCGAGGATTTGGACGCGGACCA
TCGTACCGCGGCGGTGGCGGCGGAAGCGGTAGCAACCTCAACGAGCAGACTGCCGAGGATGGCCAGGCAC
AGCAGCAGCAGCAGCCGCGCAACGATCGTTGGCAGGAGCCAGAACGTCCTGCCGGATTCGATGGCAGCGA
GGGCGGACAGTCTGCCGGCGGCAACAGAAGCTACAACAATCGCGGCGAGCGCGGAGGCGGCGGTTACAAC
AGCCGCTGGAAGGAGGGCGGCGGCTCAAACGTCGACTACACAAAGCTGGGCGCCCGAGATGAGCGCCTGG
AGGTGGAGCTGTTCGGCGTGGGCAATACGGGAATCAATTTTGACAAATACGAGGATATACCCGTGGAGGC
GACGGGCCAGAATGTGCCCCCGAACATCACATCGTTCGATTAGGCGGCCGCTCGAGTCTAGAGGGCCCGC
GGTTCGAAGGTAAGCCTATCCCTAACCCTCTCCTCGGTCTCGATTCTACGCGTACCGGTCATCATCACCA
TCACCATTGAGTTTAAACCCGCTGATCAGCCTCGACTGTGCCTTCTAAGGCCTGAGCTCGCTGATCAGCC
TCGATCGAGGATCCAGACATGATAAGATACATTGATGAGTTTGGACAAACCACAACTAGAATGCAGTGAA
AAAAATGCTTTATTTGTGAAATTTGTGATGCTATTGCTTTATTTGTAACCATTATAAGCTGCAATAAACA
AGTTAACAACAACAATTGCATTCATTTTATGTTTCAGGTTCAGGGGGAGGTGTGGGAGGTTTTTTAAAGC
AAGTAAAACCTCTACAAATGTGGTATGGCTGATTATGATCAGTCGACCGATGCCCTTGAGAGCCTTCAAC
CCAGTCAGCTCCTTCCGGTGGGCGCGGGGCATGACTATCGTCGCCGCACTTATGACTGTCTTCTTTATCA
TGCAACTCGTAGGACAGGTGCCGGCAGCGCTCTGGGTCATTTTCGGCGAGGACCGCTTTCGCTGGAGCGC
GACGATGATCGGCCTGTCGCTTGCGGTATTCGGAATCTTGCACGCCCTCGCTCAAGCCTTCGTCACTGGT
CCCGCCACCAAACGTTTCGGCGAGAAGCAGGCCATTATCGCCGGCATGGCGGCCGACGCGCTGGGCTACG
TCTTGCTGGCGTTCGCGACGCGAGGCTGGATGGCCTTCCCCATTATGATTCTTCTCGCTTCCGGCGGCAT
CGGGATGCCCGCGTTGCAGGCCATGCTGTCCAGGCAGGTAGATGACGACCATCAGGGACAGCTTCAAGGA
TCGCTCGCGGCTCTTACCAGCCAGCAAAAGGCCAGGAACCGTAAAAAGGCCGCGTTGCTGGCGTTTTTCC
ATAGGCTCCGCCCCCCTGACGAGCATCACAAAAATCGACGCTCAAGTCAGAGGTGGCGAAACCCGACAGG
ACTATAAAGATACCAGGCGTTTCCCCCTGGAAGCTCCCTCGTGCGCTCTCCTGTTCCGACCCTGCCGCTT
ACCGGATACCTGTCCGCCTTTCTCCCTTCGGGAAGCGTGGCGCTTTCTCAATGCTCACGCTGTAGGTATC
TCAGTTCGGTGTAGGTCGTTCGCTCCAAGCTGGGCTGTGTGCACGAACCCCCCGTTCAGCCCGACCGCTG
CGCCTTATCCGGTAACTATCGTCTTGAGTCCAACCCGGTAAGACACGACTTATCGCCACTGGCAGCAGCC
ACTGGTAACAGGATTAGCAGAGCGAGGTATGTAGGCGGTGCTACAGAGTTCTTGAAGTGGTGGCCTAACT
ACGGCTACACTAGAAGGACAGTATTTGGTATCTGCGCTCTGCTGAAGCCAGTTACCTTCGGAAAAAGAGT
TGGTAGCTCTTGATCCGGCAAACAAACCACCGCTGGTAGCGGTGGTTTTTTTGTTTGCAAGCAGCAGATT
ACGCGCAGAAAAAAAGGATCTCAAGAAGATCCTTTGATCTTTTCTACGGGGTCTGACGCTCAGTGGAACG
AAAACTCACGTTAAGGGATTTTGGTCATGAGATTATCAAAAAGGATCTTCACCTAGATCCTTTTAAATTA
AAAATGAAGTTTTAAATCAATCTAAAGTATATATGAGTAAACTTGGTCTGACAGTTACCAATGCTTAATC
AGTGAGGCACCTATCTCAGCGATCTGTCTATTTCGTTCATCCATAGTTGCCTGACTCCCCGTCGTGTAGA
TAACTACGATACGGGAGGGCTTACCATCTGGCCCCAGTGCTGCAATGATACCGCGAGACCCACGCTCACC
GGCTCCAGATTTATCAGCAATAAACCAGCCAGCCGGAAGGGCCGAGCGCAGAAGTGGTCCTGCAACTTTA
TCCGCCTCCATCCAGTCTATTAATTGTTGCCGGGAAGCTAGAGTAAGTAGTTCGCCAGTTAATAGTTTGC
GCAACGTTGTTGCCATTGCTGCAGGCATCGTGGTGTCACGCTCGTCGTTTGGTATGGCTTCATTCAGCTC
CGGTTCCCAACGATCAAGGCGAGTTACATGATCCCCCATGTTGTGCAAAAAAGCGGTTAGCTCCTTCGGT
CCTCCGATCGTTGTCAGAAGTAAGTTGGCCGCAGTGTTATCACTCATGGTTATGGCAGCACTGCATAATT
CTCTTACTGTCATGCCATCCGTAAGATGCTTTTCTGTGACTGGTGAGTACTCAACCAAGTCATTCTGAGA
ATAGTGTATGCGGCGACCGAGTTGCTCTTGCCCGGCGTCAACACGGGATAATACCGCGCCACATAGCAGA
ACTTTAAAAGTGCTCATCATTGGAAAACGTTCTTCGGGGCGAAAACTCTCAAGGATCTTACCGCTGTTGA
GATCCAGTTCGATGTAACCCACTCGTGCACCCAACTGATCTTCAGCATCTTTTACTTTCACCAGCGTTTC
TGGGTGAGCAAAAACAGGAAGGCAAAATGCCGCAAAAAAGGGAATAAGGGCGACACGGAAATGTTGAATA
CTCATACTCTTCCTTTTTCAATATTATTGAAGCATTTATCAGGGTTATTGTCTCATGAGCGGATACATAT
TTGAATGTATTTAGAAAAATAAACAAATAGGGGTTCCGCGCACATTTCCCCGAAAAGTGCCACCTGACGT
CTAAGAAACCATTATTATCATGACATTAACCTATAAAAATAGGCGTATCACGAGGCCCTTTCGT
Features (pLannotate 1.2.2; 11 found; start..end, strand, type, name):
     56..2568    +  promoter       Ac5 promoter: Drosophila melanogaster actin 5C promoter
   2588..2653    +  CDS            N (fragment): REGN_LAMBD - Experimental evidence at protein level: Swiss-Prot protein existence level 1. Plays a role as a transcriptional antitermination factor that allows the virus to initiate its lytic phase. Activates expression of the delayed viral early genes by modifying host RNA polymerase (RNAP) into a form that is resistant to termination signals. This antitermination function requires the host NusA protein which serves to stabilize the interaction between antitermination protein N and host RNA polymerase. From Escherichia phage lambda (Bacteriophage lambda).
   2678..2704    +  CDS            3xHA (fragment): three tandem HA epitope tags
   2717..3610    +  CDS            bel (fragment): DDX3_DROME - Experimental evidence at protein level: Swiss-Prot protein existence level 1. ATP-dependent RNA helicase that is essential and required for cellular function, larval growth, and for male and female fertility. Also required for RNA interference (RNAi), double-stranded RNA induces potent and specific gene silencing, by acting downstream of dsRNA internalization. RNAi is mediated by the RNA-induced silencing complex (RISC), a sequence-specific, multicomponent nuclease that destroys or silences messenger RNAs homologous to the silencing trigger. From Drosophila melanogaster (Fruit fly
   3649..3690    +  CDS            V5 tag: epitope tag from simian virus 5
   3790..3924    -  polyA_signal   SV40 poly(A) signal: SV40 polyadenylation signal
   3947..4031    -  CDS            large T antigen (fragment): large T antigen from SV40 (simian virus 40)
   4032..4502    +  CDS            TcR (fragment): tetracycline efflux protein; tet; confers resistance to tetracycline
   4546..5134    -  rep_origin     ori: high-copy-number ColE1/pMB1/pBR322/pUC origin of replication
   5305..6165    -  CDS            AmpR: β-lactamase; bla; confers resistance to ampicillin, carbenicillin, and related antibiotics
   6166..6270    -  promoter       AmpR promoter: bla
