[The description below was written by a language model from this plasmid's Addgene catalogue record and pLannotate feature annotations shown in this document.]
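Description:
pAc5.1B-lambdaN-HA-DmBelle_1-298_B is a 6,364 nt insect expression plasmid for producing an N-terminal fragment (residues 1–298) of the Drosophila melanogaster DEAD-box RNA helicase Belle (bel, the fly DDX3 homologue). The catalogue lists the backbone as unknown, although the name and feature layout point to a pAc5.1-type vector. It is maintained in E. coli through a ColE1/pUC-type origin and selected with ampicillin via the bla gene and its own promoter. The repository lists it as low copy, even though the annotated origin is of the high-copy class. No selectable marker for insect cells is annotated. Short fragments annotated as tetracycline resistance and SV40 large T antigen appear to be non-functional backbone remnants.

Expression is driven by the strong, constitutive Drosophila actin 5C promoter. The open reading frame begins with a short fragment of the bacteriophage lambda N protein, followed by an HA epitope (annotated as a partial match to a 3xHA tag, consistent with a single copy) and then the Belle 1–298 fragment. A V5 tag is annotated downstream of the insert, but the record does not show whether it is in frame or preceded by a stop codon. An SV40 polyadenylation signal follows, annotated on the reverse strand.

The lambda N peptide is the RNA-binding portion of the protein and recognises BoxB hairpins. Fusions of this kind are typically used in tethering assays, in which the protein is recruited to a BoxB-containing reporter mRNA in cultured fly cells to test its effect on translation or mRNA stability. HA allows detection of the fusion. The record itself states only insect expression as the purpose, and the depositor notes that the supplied sequence may be theoretical.
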