Addgene plasmid #145933: pAc5.1B-lambdaN-HA-DmBelle_1-298_B
Purpose: Insect Expression of DmBelle_1-298
Depositing lab: Elisa Izaurralde. Depositing organization: Max Planck Institute for Developmental Biology.
Backbone
  Vector backbone: Unknown
  Vector type: Insect Expression
Growth in bacteria
  Bacterial resistance: Ampicillin, 100 μg/mL
  Growth temperature: 37°C
  Growth strain: DH5alpha
  Copy number: Low Copy
Gene/Insert
  Gene/Insert name: DmBelle_1-298
  Species: D. melanogaster (fly)
  Entrez Gene: bel (a.k.a. Dmel_CG9748, BEL, Bel, CG9748, DmRH6, Dmel\CG9748, L3, anon-85Ab, cap, cg9748, l(3)85Ac, l(3)L3, l(3)L4740, l(3)S047110, l(3)S097074, ms(3)Pneo85A, ms(3)neo30)
  Cloning method: Unknown
Terms and licenses: Academic/Nonprofit Terms; Industry Terms: Not Available to Industry
Depositor comments: Plasmids from this collection were made available to the research community and donated after the lab closed. Please note that the sequence provided by the depositing laboratory may be theoretical/predicted or based on Sanger sequencing results. There may be discrepancies between sequencing results obtained by Addgene and the depositor sequence. If an Addgene verified sequence is not available, please contact before placing your order to request that our lab fully sequence the plasmid.
How to cite: pAc5.1B-lambdaN-HA-DmBelle_1-298_B was a gift from Elisa Izaurralde (Addgene plasmid # 145933 ; http://n2t.net/addgene:145933 ; RRID:Addgene_145933)
